>Addgene plasmid #141841 | TFORF1569 | addgene full sequence | sequence record 391527 | Addgene NGS Result
TTAATGTAGTCTTATGCAATACTCTTGTAGTCTTGCAACATGGTAACGATGAGTTAGCAACATGCCTTAC
AAGGAGAGAAAAAGCACCGTGCATGCCGATTGGTGGAAGTAAGGTGGTACGATCGTGCCTTATTAGGAAG
GCAACAGACGGGTCTGACATGGATTGGACGAACCACTGAATTGCCGCATTGCAGAGATATTGTATTTAAG
TGCCTAGCTCGATACATAAACGGGTCTCTCTGGTTAGACCAGATCTGAGCCTGGGAGCTCTCTGGCTAAC
TAGGGAACCCACTGCTTAAGCCTCAATAAAGCTTGCCTTGAGTGCTTCAAGTAGTGTGTGCCCGTCTGTT
GTGTGACTCTGGTAACTAGAGATCCCTCAGACCCTTTTAGTCAGTGTGGAAAATCTCTAGCAGTGGCGCC
CGAACAGGGACTTGAAAGCGAAAGGGAAACCAGAGGAGCTCTCTCGACGCAGGACTCGGCTTGCTGAAGC
GCGCACGGCAAGAGGCGAGGGGCGGCGACTGGTGAGTACGCCAAAAATTTTGACTAGCGGAGGCTAGAAG
GAGAGAGATGGGTGCGAGAGCGTCAGTATTAAGCGGGGGAGAATTAGATCGCGATGGGAAAAAATTCGGT
TAAGGCCAGGGGGAAAGAAAAAATATAAATTAAAACATATAGTATGGGCAAGCAGGGAGCTAGAACGATT
CGCAGTTAATCCTGGCCTGTTAGAAACATCAGAAGGCTGTAGACAAATACTGGGACAGCTACAACCATCC
CTTCAGACAGGATCAGAAGAACTTAGATCATTATATAATACAGTAGCAACCCTCTATTGTGTGCATCAAA
GGATAGAGATAAAAGACACCAAGGAAGCTTTAGACAAGATAGAGGAAGAGCAAAACAAAAGTAAGACCAC
CGCACAGCAAGCGGCCGCTGATCTTCAGACCTGGAGGAGGAGATATGAGGGACAATTGGAGAAGTGAATT
ATATAAATATAAAGTAGTAAAAATTGAACCATTAGGAGTAGCACCCACCAAGGCAAAGAGAAGAGTGGTG
CAGAGAGAAAAAAGAGCAGTGGGAATAGGAGCTTTGTTCCTTGGGTTCTTGGGAGCAGCAGGAAGCACTA
TGGGCGCAGCGTCAATGACGCTGACGGTACAGGCCAGACAATTATTGTCTGGTATAGTGCAGCAGCAGAA
CAATTTGCTGAGGGCTATTGAGGCGCAACAGCATCTGTTGCAACTCACAGTCTGGGGCATCAAGCAGCTC
CAGGCAAGAATCCTGGCTGTGGAAAGATACCTAAAGGATCAACAGCTCCTGGGGATTTGGGGTTGCTCTG
GAAAACTCATTTGCACCACTGCTGTGCCTTGGAATGCTAGTTGGAGTAATAAATCTCTGGAACAGATTTG
GAATCACACGACCTGGATGGAGTGGGACAGAGAAATTAACAATTACACAAGCTTAATACACTCCTTAATT
GAAGAATCGCAAAACCAGCAAGAAAAGAATGAACAAGAATTATTGGAATTAGATAAATGGGCAAGTTTGT
GGAATTGGTTTAACATAACAAATTGGCTGTGGTATATAAAATTATTCATAATGATAGTAGGAGGCTTGGT
AGGTTTAAGAATAGTTTTTGCTGTACTTTCTATAGTGAATAGAGTTAGGCAGGGATATTCACCATTATCG
TTTCAGACCCACCTCCCAACCCCGAGGGGACCCATGCATTGCATCTCAATTAGTCAGCAACCAGGTGTGG
AAAGTCCCCAGGCTCCCCAGCAGGCAGAAGTATGCAAAGCATGCGTCTCAATTAGTCAGCAACCATAGTC
CCGCCCCTAACTCCGCCCATCCCGCCCCTAACTCCGCCCAGTTCCGCCCATTCTCCGCCCCATGGCTGAC
TAATTTTTTTTATTTATGCAGAGGCCGAGGCCGCCTCGGCCTCTGAGCTATTCCAGAAGTAGTGAGGAGG
CTTTTTTGGAGGCCTAGGCTTTTGCAAAAAGCTTTCTAGAGGTACCACCGGAGCTTACCATGACCGAGTA
CAAGCCCACGGTGCGCCTCGCCACCCGCGACGACGTCCCCAGGGCCGTACGCACCCTCGCCGCCGCGTTC
GCCGACTACCCCGCCACGCGCCACACCGTCGATCCGGACCGCCACATCGAGCGGGTCACCGAGCTGCAAG
AACTCTTCCTCACGCGCGTCGGGCTCGACATCGGCAAGGTGTGGGTCGCGGACGACGGCGCCGCCGTGGC
GGTCTGGACCACGCCGGAGAGCGTCGAAGCGGGGGCGGTGTTCGCCGAGATCGGCCCGCGCATGGCCGAG
TTGAGCGGTTCCCGGCTGGCCGCGCAGCAACAGATGGAAGGCCTCCTGGCGCCGCACCGGCCCAAGGAGC
CCGCGTGGTTCCTGGCCACCGTCGGCGTCTCGCCCGACCACCAGGGCAAGGGTCTGGGCAGCGCCGTCGT
GCTCCCCGGAGTGGAGGCGGCCGAGCGCGCCGGGGTGCCCGCCTTCCTGGAGACCTCCGCGCCCCGCAAC
CTCCCCTTCTACGAGCGGCTCGGCTTCACCGTCACCGCCGACGTCGAGGTGCCCGAAGGACCGCGCACCT
GGTGCATGACCCGCAAGCCCGGTGCCAGTTAACGAATTCTAGATCTTGAGACAAATGGCAGTATTCATCC
ACAATTTTAAAAGAAAAGGGGGGATTGGGGGGTACAGTGCAGGGGAAAGAATAGTAGACATAATAGCAAC
AGACATACAAACTAAAGAATTACAAAAACAAATTACAAAAATTCAAAATTTTCGGGTTTATTACAGGGAC
AGCAGAGATCCACTTTGGCGCCGGCTCGAGGCCTGCAGGTGCAAAGATGGATAAAGTTTTAAACAGAGAG
GAATCTTTGCAGCTAATGGACCTTCTAGGTCTTGAAAGGAGTGGGAATTGGCTCCGGTGCCCGTCAGTGG
GCAGAGCGCACATCGCCCACAGTCCCCGAGAAGTTGGGGGGAGGGGTCGGCAATTGAACCGGTGCCTAGA
GAAGGTGGCGCGGGGTAAACTGGGAAAGTGATGTCGTGTACTGGCTCCGCCTTTTTCCCGAGGGTGGGGG
AGAACCGTATATAAGTGCAGTAGTCGCCGTGAACGTTCTTTTTCGCAACGGGTTTGCCGCCAGAACACAG
GTAAGTGCCGTGTGTGGTTCCCGCGGGCCTGGCCTCTTTACGGGTTATGGCCCTTGCGTGCCTTGAATTA
CTTCCACCTGGCTGCAGTACGTGATTCTTGATCCCGAGCTTCGGGTTGGAAGTGGGTGGGAGAGTTCGAG
GCCTTGCGCTTAAGGAGCCCCTTCGCCTCGTGCTTGAGTTGAGGCCTGGCCTGGGCGCTGGGGCCGCCGC
GTGCGAATCTGGTGGCACCTTCGCGCCTGTCTCGCTGCTTTCGATAAGTCTCTAGCCATTTAAAATTTTT
GATGACCTGCTGCGACGCTTTTTTTCTGGCAAGATAGTCTTGTAAATGCGGGCCAAGATCTGCACACTGG
TATTTCGGTTTTTGGGGCCGCGGGCGGCGACGGGGCCCGTGCGTCCCAGCGCACATGTTCGGCGAGGCGG
GGCCTGCGAGCGCGGCCACCGAGAATCGGACGGGGGTAGTCTCAAGCTGGCCGGCCTGCTCTGGTGCCTG
GCCTCGCGCCGCCGTGTATCGCCCCGCCCTGGGCGGCAAGGCTGGCCCGGTCGGCACCAGTTGCGTGAGC
GGAAAGATGGCCGCTTCCCGGCCCTGCTGCAGGGAGCTCAAAATGGAGGACGCGGCGCTCGGGAGAGCGG
GCGGGTGAGTCACCCACACAAAGGAAAAGGGCCTTTCCGTCCTCAGCCGTCGCTTCATGTGACTCCACGG
AGTACCGGGCGCCGTCCAGGCACCTCGATTAGTTCTCGAGCTTTTGGAGTACGTCGTCTTTAGGTTGGGG
GGAGGGGTTTTATGCGATGGAGTTTCCCCACACTGAGTGGGTGGAGACTGAAGTTAGGCCAGCTTGGCAC
TTGATGTAATTCTCCTTGGAATTTGCCCTTTTTGAGTTTGGATCTTGGTTCATTCTCAAGCCTCAGACAG
TGGTTCAAAGTTTTTTTCTTCCATTTCAGGTGTCGTGAGGCTAGCACCGCCACCATGCCAGGACCACCTG
GAAGCCTAGAAATGGGACCACTGACATTTAGGGATGTGGCCATAGAATTCTCTCTGGAGGAGTGGCAATG
CCTGGACACTGCACAACGGAATTTATATAGGAAAGTGATGTTTGAGAACTACAGAAACCTGGTCTTCCTG
GGTATTGCTGTCTCTAAGCCTCACCTGATAACCTGTTTGGAGCAAGGAAAAGAGCCCTGGAATAGGAAGA
GACAGGAGATGGTAGCCAAACCCCCAGAGTCTTACTGTGTTGCTCAGGCTGATCTTGAACTCCTGGTCTC
AAGTTATCTTACTGCCTTGGCCTCCCTAAAGATGTGGGATTACAGAAATAATCCACTTTGCCAGGCTACT
ATGTAGTAATGAACTAGTCCGTAACTTGAAAGTATTTCGATTTCTTGGCTTTATATATCTTGTGGAAAGG
ACGACAGTTGCCACGTCTCTGCGTCGCGACGCGTTAAGTCGACAATCAACCTCTGGATTACAAAATTTGT
GAAAGATTGACTGGTATTCTTAACTATGTTGCTCCTTTTACGCTATGTGGATACGCTGCTTTAATGCCTT
TGTATCATGCTATTGCTTCCCGTATGGCTTTCATTTTCTCCTCCTTGTATAAATCCTGGTTGCTGTCTCT
TTATGAGGAGTTGTGGCCCGTTGTCAGGCAACGTGGCGTGGTGTGCACTGTGTTTGCTGACGCAACCCCC
ACTGGTTGGGGCATTGCCACCACCTGTCAGCTCCTTTCCGGGACTTTCGCTTTCCCCCTCCCTATTGCCA
CGGCGGAACTCATCGCCGCCTGCCTTGCCCGCTGCTGGACAGGGGCTCGGCTGTTGGGCACTGACAATTC
CGTGGTGTTGTCGGGGAAATCATCGTCCTTTCCTTGGCTGCTCGCCTGTGTTGCCACCTGGATTCTGCGC
GGGACGTCCTTCTGCTACGTCCCTTCGGCCCTCAATCCAGCGGACCTTCCTTCCCGCGGCCTGCTGCCGG
CTCTGCGGCCTCTTCCGCGTCTTCGCCTTCGCCCTCAGACGAGTCGGATCTCCCTTTGGGCCGCCTCCCC
GCGTCGACTTTAAGACCAATGACTTACAAGGCAGCTGTAGATCTTAGCCACTTTTTAAAAGAAAAGGGGG
GACTGGAAGGGCTAATTCACTCCCAACGAAGACAAGATCTGCTTTTTGCTTGTACTGGGTCTCTCTGGTT
AGACCAGATCTGAGCCTGGGAGCTCTCTGGCTAACTAGGGAACCCACTGCTTAAGCCTCAATAAAGCTTG
CCTTGAGTGCTTCAAGTAGTGTGTGCCCGTCTGTTGTGTGACTCTGGTAACTAGAGATCCCTCAGACCCT
TTTAGTCAGTGTGGAAAATCTCTAGCAGTACGTATAGTAGTTCATGTCATCTTATTATTCAGTATTTATA
ACTTGCAAAGAAATGAATATCAGAGAGTGAGAGGAACTTGTTTATTGCAGCTTATAATGGTTACAAATAA
AGCAATAGCATCACAAATTTCACAAATAAAGCATTTTTTTCACTGCATTCTAGTTGTGGTTTGTCCAAAC
TCATCAATGTATCTTATCATGTCTGGCTCTAGCTATCCCGCCCCTAACTCCGCCCATCCCGCCCCTAACT
CCGCCCAGTTCCGCCCATTCTCCGCCCCATGGCTGACTAATTTTTTTTATTTATGCAGAGGCCGAGGCCG
CCTCGGCCTCTGAGCTATTCCAGAAGTAGTGAGGAGGCTTTTTTGGAGGCCTAGGGACGTACCCAATTCG
CCCTATAGTGAGTCGTATTACGCGCGCTCACTGGCCGTCGTTTTACAACGTCGTGACTGGGAAAACCCTG
GCGTTACCCAACTTAATCGCCTTGCAGCACATCCCCCTTTCGCCAGCTGGCGTAATAGCGAAGAGGCCCG
CACCGATCGCCCTTCCCAACAGTTGCGCAGCCTGAATGGCGAATGGG
[124 nt withheld, positions 6068-6191]
C
[91 nt withheld, positions 6193-6283]
A
[49 nt withheld, positions 6285-6333]
CCTTTGACGTTGGAGTCCACGTTCTTT
[37 nt withheld, positions 6361-6397]
ACCCTATCTCGGTCTATTCTTTTGATTTATAAGGGATTTTGCCGATTTCGGCCTATTGGTTAAAAAATGA
GCTGATTTAACAAAAATTTAACGCGAATTTTAACAAAATATTAACGCTTACAATTTAGGTGGCACTTTTC
GGGGAAATGTGCGCGGAACCCCTATTTGTTTATTTTTCTAAATACATTCAAATATGTATCCGCTCATGAG
ACAATAACCCTGATAAATGCTTCAATAATATTGAAAAAGGAAGAGTATGAGTATTCAACATTTCCGTGTC
GCCCTTATTCCCTTTTTTGCGGCATTTTGCCTTCCTGTTTTTGCTCACCCAGAAACGCTGGTGAAAGTAA
AAGATGCTGAAGATCAGTTGGGTGCACGAGTGGGTTACATCGAACTGGATCTCAACAGCGGTAAGATCCT
TGAGAGTTTTCGCCCCGAAGAACGTTTTCCAATGATGAGCACTTTTAAAGTTCTGCTATGTGGCGCGGTA
TTATCCCGTATTGACGCCGGGCAAGAGCAACTCGGTCGCCGCATACACTATTCTCAGAATGACTTGGTTG
AGTACTCACCAGTCACAGAAAAGCATCTTACGGATGGCATGACAGTAAGAGAATTATGCAGTGCTGCCAT
AACCATGAGTGATAACACTGCGGCCAACTTACTTCTGACAACGATCGGAGGACCGAAGGAGCTAACCGCT
TTTTTGCACAACATGGGGGATCATGTAACTCGCCTTGATCGTTGGGAACCGGAGCTGAATGAAGCCATAC
CAAACGACGAGCGTGACACCACGATGCCTGTAGCAATGGCAACAACGTTGCGCAAACTATTAACTGGCGA
ACTACTTACTCTAGCTTCCCGGCAACAATTAATAGACTGGATGGAGGCGGATAAAGTTGCAGGACCACTT
CTGCGCTCGGCCCTTCCGGCTGGCTGGTTTATTGCTGATAAATCTGGAGCCGGTGAGCGTGGGTCTCGCG
GTATCATTGCAGCACTGGGGCCAGATGGTAAGCCCTCCCGTATCGTAGTTATCTACACGACGGGGAGTCA
GGCAACTATGGATGAACGAAATAGACAGATCGCTGAGATAGGTGCCTCACTGATTAAGCATTGGTAACTG
TCAGACCAAGTTTACTCATATATACTTTAGATTGATTTAAAACTTCATTTTTAATTTAAAAGGATCTAGG
TGAAGATCCTTTTTGATAATCTCATGACCAAAATCCCTTAACGTGAGTTTTCGTTCCACTGAGCGTCAGA
CCCCGTAGAAAAGATCAAAGGATCTTCTTGAGATCCTTTTTTTCTGCGCGTAATCTGCTGCTTGCAAACA
AAAAAACCACCGCTACCAGCGGTGGTTTGTTTGCCGGATCAAGAGCTACCAACTCTTTTTCCGAAGGTAA
CTGGCTTCAGCAGAGCGCAGATACCAAATACTGTTCTTCTAGTGTAGCCGTAGTTAGGCCACCACTTCAA
GAACTCTGTAGCACCGCCTACATACCTCGCTCTGCTAATCCTGTTACCAGTGGCTGCTGCCAGTGGCGAT
AAGTCGTGTCTTACCGGGTTGGACTCAAGACGATAGTTACCGGATAAGGCGCAGCGGTCGGGCTGAACGG
GGGGTTCGTGCACACAGCCCAGCTTGGAGCGAACGACCTACACCGAACTGAGATACCTACAGCGTGAGCT
ATGAGAAAGCGCCACGCTTCCCGAAGGGAGAAAGGCGGACAGGTATCCGGTAAGCGGCAGGGTCGGAACA
GGAGAGCGCACGAGGGAGCTTCCAGGGGGAAACGCCTGGTATCTTTATAGTCCTGTCGGGTTTCGCCACC
TCTGACTTGAGCGTCGATTTTTGTGATGCTCGTCAGGGGGGCGGAGCCTATGGAAAAACGCCAGCAACGC
GGCCTTTTTACGGTTCCTGGCCTTTTGCTGGCCTTTTGCTCACATGTTCTTTCCTGCGTTATCCCCTGAT
TCTGTGGATAACCGTATTACCGCCTTTGAGTGAGCTGATACCGCTCGCCGCAGCCGAACGACCGAGCGCA
GCGAGTCAGTGAGCGAGGAAGCGGAAGAGCGCCCAATACGCAAACCGCCTCTCCCCGCGCGTTGGCCGAT
TCATTAATGCAGCTGGCACGACAGGTTTCCCGACTGGAAAGCGGGCAGTGAGCGCAACGCAATTAATGTG
AGTTAGCTCACTCATTAGGCACCCCAGGCTTTACACTTTATGCTTCCGGCTCGTATGTTGTGTGGAATTG
TGAGCGGATAACAATTTCACACAGGAAACAGCTATGACCATGATTACGCCAAGCGCGCAATTAACCCTCA
CTAAAGGGAACAAAAGCTGGAGCTGCAAGC
Features (pLannotate 1.2.2; 31 found; start..end, strand, type, name):
      5..231     +  promoter       RSV promoter: Rous sarcoma virus enhancer/promoter
    232..412     +  LTR            5' LTR (truncated): truncated 5' long terminal repeat (LTR) from HIV-1
    459..584     +  misc_feature   HIV-1 Ψ: packaging signal of human immunodeficiency virus type 1
    568..931     +  CDS            HIV-1 gag (fragment): gag protein from human immunodeficiency virus 1; gag
   1077..1310    +  misc_feature   RRE: The Rev response element (RRE) of HIV-1 allows for Rev-dependent mRNA export from the nucleus to the cytoplasm.
   1687..1713    +  CDS            Rev (fragment): human immunodeficiency virus 1 (HIV-1) Rev protein; rev; enhances nuclear export of unspliced and incompletely spliced viral mRNAs
   1720..1743    +  promoter       SV40 promoter (fragment): SV40 early promoter
   1744..1815    +  promoter       SV40 promoter (fragment): SV40 enhancer and early promoter
   1839..1974    +  rep_origin     SV40 ori: SV40 origin of replication
   2020..2616    +  CDS            PuroR (fragment): puromycin N-acetyltransferase; pac from Streptomyces; confers resistance to puromycin
   2665..2782    +  misc_feature   cPPT/CTS: central polypurine tract and central termination sequence of HIV-1
   2847..2913    +  CDS            small t antigen (fragment): SV40 (simian virus 40) small t antigen
   2920..4098    +  promoter       EF-1α promoter: strong constitutive promoter for human elongation factor EF-1α
   4142..4369    +  CDS            ZNF720 (fragment): ZN720_HUMAN - Experimental evidence at protein level: Swiss-Prot protein existence level 1. From Homo sapiens (Human).
   4499..4552    +  promoter       U6 promoter (fragment): RNA polymerase III promoter for human U6 snRNA
   4594..5182    +  misc_feature   WPRE: woodchuck hepatitis virus posttranscriptional regulatory element
   5233..5252    +  misc_feature   cPPT/CTS (fragment): central polypurine tract and central termination sequence of HIV-1
   5254..5487    +  LTR            3' LTR (ΔU3): self-inactivating 3' long terminal repeat (LTR) from HIV-1
   5565..5686    +  polyA_signal   SV40 poly(A) signal: SV40 polyadenylation signal
   5726..5861    +  rep_origin     SV40 ori: SV40 origin of replication
   5882..5900    -  promoter       T7 promoter: promoter for bacteriophage T7 RNA polymerase
   5908..6063    +  CDS            lacZα (fragment): LacZα fragment of β-galactosidase; lacZ fragment
   6068..6496    +  rep_origin     f1 ori (sequence partly withheld): f1 bacteriophage origin of replication; arrow indicates direction of (+) strand synthesis
   6549..6653    +  promoter       AmpR promoter: bla
   6654..7514    +  CDS            AmpR: β-lactamase; bla; confers resistance to ampicillin, carbenicillin, and related antibiotics
   7685..8273    +  rep_origin     ori: high-copy-number ColE1/pMB1/pBR322/pUC origin of replication
   8456..8548    +  CDS            lacI (fragment): lac repressor; lacI; The lac repressor binds to the lac operator to inhibit transcription in E. coli. This inhibition can be relieved by adding lactose or isopropyl-β-D-thiogalactopyranoside (IPTG).
   8561..8582    +  protein_bind   CAP binding site: CAP binding activates transcription in the presence of cAMP. E. coli catabolite activator protein
   8597..8627    +  promoter       lac promoter: promoter for the E. coli lac operon
   8635..8651    +  protein_bind   lac operator: The lac repressor binds to the lac operator to inhibit transcription in E. coli. This inhibition can be relieved by adding lactose or isopropyl-β-D-thiogalactopyranoside (IPTG). lac repressor encoded by lacI
   8696..8714    +  promoter       T3 promoter: promoter for bacteriophage T3 RNA polymerase
