[The description below was written by a language model from this plasmid's Addgene catalogue record and pLannotate feature annotations shown in this document.]
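Description:
TFORF1569 is a third-generation, self-inactivating lentiviral expression plasmid built on the pLX_TRC317 backbone and carrying a human transcription factor open reading frame, ZNF680, for overexpression in mammalian cells. It is maintained in E. coli through a high-copy ColE1/pUC-type origin with ampicillin resistance (AmpR under its own bla promoter), and also retains an f1 origin and remnants of a lac/lacZα cloning region flanked by T7 and T3 promoters. The depositor notes that the plasmid can recombine during propagation, as is common for LTR-containing vectors.

The viral transfer cassette begins with an RSV promoter fused to a truncated HIV-1 5' LTR, which drives production of the genomic RNA in packaging cells. It is followed by the Ψ packaging signal with a partial gag sequence and the Rev response element, and it ends in a ΔU3 3' LTR with a downstream SV40 polyadenylation signal. Within it, an SV40 early promoter/origin expresses puromycin N-acetyltransferase for selection of transduced cells. A cPPT/CTS element, which aids nuclear import, then precedes the EF-1α promoter driving the ZNF680 ORF (about 473 bp, a short isoform that was made synthetically). The automated annotation labels part of this ORF as a ZNF720 fragment, probably reflecting homology among related zinc-finger proteins rather than a different insert. A WPRE downstream enhances transcript expression.

According to the record, each plasmid in this collection carries a unique 24-bp barcode, although it is not annotated in the feature table. The barcode allows the transcription factor to be identified by sequencing in pooled overexpression screens, such as those for factors that direct cell differentiation.
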