Addgene plasmid #141841: TFORF1569
Purpose: Lentiviral vector for overexpressing transcription factor ORFs with unique 24-bp barcodes. Barcodes facilitate identification of transcription factors in pooled screens.
Depositing lab: Feng Zhang. Depositing organization: Broad Institute. Publication: A transcription factor atlas of directed differentiation. Joung J, Ma S, Tay T, Geiger-Schuller KR, Kirchgatterer PC, Verdine VK, Guo B, Arias-Garcia MA, Allen WE, Singh A, Kuksenko O, Abudayyeh OO, Gootenberg JS, Fu Z, Macrae RK, Buenrostro JD, Regev A, Zhang F. Cell. 2023 Jan 5;186(1):209-229.e26. doi: 10.1016/j.cell.2022.11.026. PubMed 36608654.
Backbone
  Vector backbone: pLX_TRC317
  Backbone manufacturer: Broad Institute Genetic Perturbation Platform
  Backbone size w/o insert (bp): 8264
  Vector type: Mammalian Expression, Lentiviral
  Selectable markers: Puromycin
Growth in bacteria
  Bacterial resistance: Ampicillin, 100 μg/mL
  Growth temperature: 37°C
  Growth strain: NEB Stable
  Copy number: High Copy
Gene/Insert
  Gene/Insert name: ZNF680
  Species: H. sapiens (human)
  Insert size (bp): 473
  Entrez Gene: ZNF680 (a.k.a. FLJ90430)
  Promoter: EF1a
  Cloning method: Unknown
  Sequencing primers: 5′ GGGTGGAGACTGAAGTTAGGCCAG; 3′ CACATAGCGTAAAAGGAGCAACATAG
Terms and licenses: Academic/Nonprofit Terms; Industry Terms: Not Available to Industry
Depositor comments: NM_001130022,ENST00000447137 . The transcription factor ORF portion of this plasmid was synthesized by Genewiz. Please test multiple small colonies in case of plasmid recombination. To make this collection available in a timely manner, a portion of this collection was not fully sequenced by Addgene. If an Addgene verified full plasmid sequence is not available, please contact us prior to placing an order to request the full sequence.
How to cite: TFORF1569 was a gift from Feng Zhang (Addgene plasmid # 141841 ; http://n2t.net/addgene:141841 ; RRID:Addgene_141841)
