>Addgene plasmid #141841 | TFORF1569 | depositor partial sequence | sequence record 277660 | Insert
ACCGCCACCATGCCAGGACCACCTGGAAGCCTAGAAATGGGACCACTGACATTTAGGGATGTGGCCATAG
AATTCTCTCTGGAGGAGTGGCAATGCCTGGACACTGCACAACGGAATTTATATAGGAAAGTGATGTTTGA
GAACTACAGAAACCTGGTCTTCCTGGGTATTGCTGTCTCTAAGCCTCACCTGATAACCTGTTTGGAGCAA
GGAAAAGAGCCCTGGAATAGGAAGAGACAGGAGATGGTAGCCAAACCCCCAGAGTCTTACTGTGTTGCTC
AGGCTGATCTTGAACTCCTGGTCTCAAGTTATCTTACTGCCTTGGCCTCCCTAAAGATGTGGGATTACAG
AAATAATCCACTTTGCCAGGCTACTATGTAGTAATGAACTAGTCCGTAACTTGAAAGTATTTCGATTTCT
TGGCTTTATATATCTTGTGGAAAGGACGACAGTTGCCACGTCTCTGCGTCGCG
