>Addgene plasmid #141841 | TFORF1569 | depositor partial sequence | sequence record 277661 | Barcode
CAGTTGCCACGTCTCTGCGTCGCG
